>Addgene plasmid #221077 | pCMV-SEMPER_CCC-msfGFP[r5M]_ACC-mEBFP2_IRES-mCherry | addgene full sequence | sequence record 438460 | Addgene NGS Result
TTGAGATCCTTTTTTTCTGCGCGTAATCTGCTGCTTGCAAACAAAAAAACCACCGCTACCAGCGGTGGTT
TGTTTGCCGGATCAAGAGCTACCAACTCTTTTTCCGAAGGTAACTGGCTTCAGCAGAGCGCAGATACCAA
ATACTGTTCTTCTAGTGTAGCCGTAGTTAGGCCACCACTTCAAGAACTCTGTAGCACCGCCTACATACCT
CGCTCTGCTAATCCTGTTACCAGTGGCTGCTGCCAGTGGCGATAAGTCGTGTCTTACCGGGTTGGACTCA
AGACGATAGTTACCGGATAAGGCGCAGCGGTCGGGCTGAACGGGGGGTTCGTGCACACAGCCCAGCTTGG
AGCGAACGACCTACACCGAACTGAGATACCTACAGCGTGAGCTATGAGAAAGCGCCACGCTTCCCGAAGG
GAGAAAGGCGGACAGGTATCCGGTAAGCGGCAGGGTCGGAACAGGAGAGCGCACGAGGGAGCTTCCAGGG
GGAAACGCCTGGTATCTTTATAGTCCTGTCGGGTTTCGCCACCTCTGACTTGAGCGTCGATTTTTGTGAT
GCTCGTCAGGGGGGCGGAGCCTATGGAAAAACGCCAGCAACGCGGCCTTTTTACGGTTCCTGGCCTTTTG
CTGGCCTTTTGCTCACATGTTCTTTCCTGCGTTATTCTTTCCTGCGTTATCCCCTGATTCTGTGGATAAC
CGTATTACCGCCTTTGAGTGAGCTGATACCGCTCGCCGCAGCCGAACGACCGAGCGCAGCGAGTCAGTGA
GCGAGGAAGCGGAAGAGCGCCCAATACGCAAACCGCCTCTCCCCGCGCGTTGGCCGATTCATTAATGCAG
AGCTTGCAATTCGCGCTTTTTCAATATTATTGAAGCATTTATCAGGGTTATTGTCTCATGAGCGGATACA
TATTTGAATGTATTTAGAAAAATAAACAAATAGGGGTTCCGCGCACATTTCCCCGAAAAGTGCCACCTGA
CGTCTAAGAAACCATTATTATCATGACATTAACCTATAAAAATAGGCGTATCACGAGGCCCTTTCACTCA
TTAGGCACCCCAGGCTTTACACTTTATGCTTCCGGCTCGTATAATGTGTGGAATTGTGAGCGGATAACAA
TTTCACACAGGAAACAGCATCGTGCAGGTCGTTACATAACTTACGGTAAATGGCCCGCCTGGCTGACCGC
CCAACGACCCCCGCCCATTGACGTCAATAATGACGTATGTTCCCATAGTAACGCCAATAGGGACTTTCCA
TTGACGTCAATGGGTGGAGTATTTACGGTAAACTGCCCACTTGGCAGTACATCAAGTGTATCATATGCCA
AGTACGCCCCCTATTGACGTCAATGACGGTAAATGGCCCGCCTGGCATTATGCCCAGTACATGACCTTAT
GGGACTTTCCTACTTGGCAGTACATCTACGTATTAGTCATCGCTATTACCATGGTGATGCGGTTTTGGCA
GTACATCAATGGGCGTGGATAGCGGTTTGACTCACGGGGATTTCCAAGTCTCCACCCCATTGACGTCAAT
GGGAGTTTGTTTTGGCACCAAAATCAACGGGACTTTCCAAAATGTCGTAACAACTCCGCCCCATTGACGC
AAATGGGCGGTAGGCGTGTACGGTGGGAGGTCTATATAAGCAGAGCTCGTTTAGTGAACCGTCAGATCGC
CTGGAGACGCCATCCACGCTGTTTTGACCTCCATAGAAGACACCGGGACCGATCCAGCCTCCGGACTCTA
GCCTAGGCTTTTGCAAAAAGCTATTTAGGTGACACTATAGAAGGTACGCCTGCAGGTACCGAGCTCGGAT
CCAGTAGTTTAAACCCCTTCCCCATGGTGTCCAAGGGCGAGGAACTGTTCACCGGCGTGGTGCCCATCCT
GGTGGAACTGGACGGCGACGTGAACGGCCACAAGTTCAGCGTGAGAGGCGAGGGCGAAGGCGACGCCACA
AACGGAAAGCTGACCCTGAAGTTCATCTGCACCACCGGCAAGCTGCCCGTGCCTTGGCCTACCCTCGTGA
CCACACTGACCTACGGCGTGCAGTGCTTCAGCAGATACCCCGACCACATCAAGAGACACGATTTCTTCAA
GAGCGCCCTGCCCGAGGGCTACGTGCAGGAACGGACCATCAGCTTCAAGGACGACGGCACCTACAAGACA
AGAGCCGAAGTGAAGTTCGAGGGCGACACCCTCGTGAACCGGATCGAGCTGAAGGGCATCGACTTCAAAG
AGGACGGCAACATCCTGGGCCACAAGCTGGAGTACAACTTCAACAGCCACAACGTGTACATCACCGCCGA
CAAGCAGAAAAACGGCATCAAAGCCAACTTCAAGATCCGGCACAACGTGGAGGACGGCAGCGTGCAGCTG
GCCGACCACTACCAGCAGAACACCCCCATCGGAGACGGCCCCGTGCTGCTGCCCGACAACCACTACCTGA
GCACACAAAGCAAGCTGAGCAAGGACCCCAACGAGAAGCGGGACCACGCCGTGCTGCTGGAATTTGTGAC
CGCCGCTGGCATCACCCACGGCAAGGACGAGCTGTACAAGTGACCCGGGTTACCATGGTGTCCAAGGGCG
AGGAACTGTTCACCGGCGTGGTGCCCATCCTGGTGGAACTGGATGGCGACGTGAACGGCCACAAGTTCTC
TGTGCGGGGAGAGGGCGAAGGCGACGCCACAAATGGCAAGCTGACCCTGAAGTTCATCTGCACCACCGGC
AAGCTGCCCGTGCCTTGGCCTACCCTCGTGACCACACTGTCTCACGGCGTGCAGTGCTTCGCCAGATACC
CCGACCACATGAAGCAGCACGATTTCTTCAAGAGCGCCATGCCCGAGGGCTACGTGCAGGAACGGACCAT
CTTCTTCAAGGACGACGGCACCTACAAGACCAGAGCCGAAGTGAAGTTCGAGGGCGACACCCTCGTGAAC
CGGATCGAGCTGAAGGGCGTGGACTTCAAAGAGGACGGCAACATCCTGGGCCACAAGCTGGAGTACAACT
TCAACAGCCACAACATCTACATCATGGCCGTGAAGCAGAAAAACGGCATCAAAGTGAACTTCAAGATCCG
GCACAACGTGGAAGATGGCAGCGTGCAGCTGGCCGACCACTACCAGCAGAACACCCCCATCGGAGATGGC
CCCGTGCTGCTGCCTGATAGCCACTACCTGAGCACCCAGAGCAAGCTGAGCAAGGACCCCAACGAGAAGC
GGGACCACATGGTGCTGCTGGAATTTCGGACCGCCGCTGGCATCACCCTGGGCATGGATGAGCTGTACAA
GTGATAATACTAAATCGCACTGTCGGCGTCCCCCCCTAACGTTACTGGCCGAAGCCGCTTGGAATAAGGC
CGGTGTGCGTTTGTCTATATGTTATTTTCCACCATATTGCCGTCTTTTGGCAATGTGAGGGCCCGGAAAC
CTGGCCCTGTCTTCTTGACGAGCATTCCTAGGGGTCTTTCCCCTCTCGCCAAAGGAATGCAAGGTCTGTT
GAATGTCGTGAAGGAAGCAGTTCCTCTGGAAGCTTCTTGAAGACAAACAACGTCTGTAGCGACCCTTTGC
AGGCAGCGGAACCCCCCACCTGGCGACAGGTGCCTCTGCGGCCAAAAGCCACGTGTATAAGATACACCTG
CAAAGGCGGCACAACCCCAGTGCCACGTTGTGAGTTGGATAGTTGTGGAAAGAGTCAAATGGCTCTCCTC
AAGCGTATTCAACAAGGGGCTGAAGGATGCCCAGAAGGTACCCCATTGTATGGGATCTGATCTGGGGCCT
CGGTGCACATGCTTTACATGTGTTTAGTCGAGGTTAAAAAACGTCTAGGCCCCCCGAACCACGGGGACGT
GGTTTTCCTTTGAAAAACACGATGATAATATGGCCACAACCATGGTGAGCAAGGGCGAGGAGGATAACAT
GGCCATCATCAAGGAGTTCATGCGCTTCAAGGTGCACATGGAGGGCTCCGTGAACGGCCACGAGTTCGAG
ATCGAGGGCGAGGGCGAGGGCCGCCCCTACGAGGGCACCCAGACCGCCAAGCTGAAGGTGACCAAGGGCG
GCCCCCTGCCCTTCGCCTGGGACATCCTGTCCCCTCAGTTCATGTACGGCTCCAAGGCCTACGTGAAGCA
CCCCGCCGACATCCCCGACTACTTGAAGCTGTCCTTCCCCGAGGGCTTCAAGTGGGAGCGCGTGATGAAC
TTCGAGGACGGCGGCGTGGTGACCGTGACCCAGGACTCCTCCCTGCAGGACGGCGAGTTCATCTACAAGG
TGAAGCTGCGCGGCACCAACTTCCCCTCCGACGGCCCCGTAATGCAGAAGAAGACCATGGGCTGGGAGGC
CTCCTCCGAGCGGATGTACCCCGAGGACGGCGCCCTGAAGGGCGAGATCAAGCAGAGGCTGAAGCTGAAG
GACGGCGGCCACTACGACGCTGAGGTCAAGACCACCTACAAGGCCAAGAAGCCCGTGCAGCTGCCCGGCG
CCTACAACGTCAACATCAAGTTGGACATCACCTCCCACAACGAGGACTACACCATCGTGGAACAGTACGA
ACGCGCCGAGGGCCGCCACTCCACCGGCGGCATGGATGAGCTGTACAAGTGAAGGATCCCTCGAGGGGCC
CAAGCTTACGCGTGCATGCGACGTCATAGCTCTCTCCCTATAGTGAGTCGTATTATAAGCTAGCTTGGGA
TCTTTGTGAAGGAACCTTACTTCTGTGGTGTGACATAATTGGACAAACTACCTACAGAGATTTAAAGCTC
TAAGGTAAATATAAAATTTTTAAGTGTATAATGTGTTAAACTAGCTGCATATGCTTGCTGCTTGAGAGTT
TTGCTTACTGAGTATGATTTATGAAAATATTATACACAGGAGCTAGTGATTCTAATTGTTTGTGTATTTT
AGATTCACAGTCCCAAGGCTCATTTCAGGCCCCTCAGTCCTCACAGTCTGTTCATGATCATAATCAGCCA
TACCACATTTGTAGAGGTTTTACTTGCTTTAAAAAACCTCCCACACCTCCCCCTGAACCTGAAACATAAA
ATGAATGCAATTGTTGTTGTTCGTGGCTGAATCAACCTCTGGATTACAAAATTTGTGAAAGATTGACTGG
TATTCTTAACTATGTTGCTCCTTTTACGCTATGTGGATACGCTGCTTTAATGCCTTTGTATCATGCTATT
GCTTCCCGTATGGCTTTCATTTTCTCCTCCTTGTATAAATCCTGGTTGCTGTCTCTTTATGAGGAGTTGT
GGCCCGTTGTCAGGCAACGTGGCGTGGTGTGCACTGTGTTTGCTGACGCAACCCCCACTGGTTGGGGCAT
TGCCACCACCTGTCAGCTCCTTTCCGGGACTTTCGCTTTCCCCCTCCCTATTGCCACGGCGGAACTCATC
GCCGCCTGCCTTGCCCGCTGCTGGACAGGGGCTCGGCTGTTGGGCACTGACAATTCCGTGGTGTTGTCGG
GGAAATCATCGTCCTTTCCTTGGCTGCTCGCCTGTGTTGCCACCTGGATTCTGCGCGGGACGTCCTTCTG
CTACGTCCCTTCGGCCCTCAATCCAGCGGACCTTCCTTCCCGCGGCCTGCTGCCGGCTCTGCGGCCTCTT
CCGCGTCTTCGCCTTCGCCCTCAGACGAGTCGGATCTCCCTTTGGGCCGCCTCCCCGCCAGAGACAATTA
ACTTCGCGGGTGGCATCCCTGTGACCCCTCCCCAGTGCCTCTCCTGGCCCTGGAAGTTGCCACTCCAGTG
CCCACCAGCCTTGTCCTAATAAAATTAAGTTGCATCATTTTGTCTGACTAGGTGTCCTTCTATAATATTA
TGGGGTGGAGGGGGGTGGTATGGAGCAAGGGGCAAGTTGGGAAGACAACCTGTAGGGCCTGCGGGGTCTA
TTGGGAACCAAGCTGGAGTGCAGTGGCACAATCTTGGCTCACTGCAATCTCCGCCTCCTGGGTTCAAGCG
ATTCTCCTGCCTCAGCCTCCCGAGTTGTTGGGATTCCAGGCATGCATGACCAGGCTCAGCTAATTTTTGT
TTTTTTGGTAGAGACGGGGTTTCACCATATTGGCCAGGCTGGTCTCCAACTCCTAATCTCAGGTGATCTA
CCCACCTTGGCCTCCCAAATTGCTGGGATTACAGGCGTGAACCACTGCTCCCTTCCCTGTCCTTGAAGTT
CTCAGATCCTGCATTAATGAATCGGCCAACGCGCGGGGAGAGGCGGTTTGCGTATTGGCTGGCGTAATAG
CGAAGAGGCCCGCACCGATCGCCCTTCCCAACAGTTGCGCAGCCTGAATGGCGAATGGG
[124 nt withheld, positions 6290-6413]
C
[91 nt withheld, positions 6415-6505]
A
[49 nt withheld, positions 6507-6555]
CCTTTGACGTTGGAGTCCACGTTCTT
[37 nt withheld, positions 6582-6618]
ACCCTATCTCGGTCTATTCTTTTGATTTATAAGGGATTTTGCCGATTTCGGCCTATTGGTTAAAAAATGA
GCTGATTTAACAAAAATTTAACGCGAATTTTAACAAAATATTAACGCTTACAATTTAGGTGGCACTTTTC
GGGGAAATGTGCGCGGAACCCCTATTTGTTTATTTTTCTAAATACATTCAAATATGTATCCGCTCATGCC
AGGTCTTGGACTGGTGAGAACGGCTTGCTCGGCAGCTTCGATGTGTGCTGGAGGGAGAATAAAGGTCTAA
GATGTGCGATAGAGGGAAGTCGCATTGAATTATGTGCTGTGTAGGGATCGCTGGTATCAAATATGTGTGC
CCACCCCTGGCATGAGACAATAACCCTGATAAATGCTTCAATAATATTGAAAAAGGAAGAGTATGAGTAT
TCAACATTTCCGTGTCGCCCTTATTCCCTTTTTTGCGGCATTTTGCCTTCCTGTTTTTGCTCACCCAGAA
ACGCTGGTGAAAGTAAAAGATGCTGAAGATCAGTTGGGTGCACGAGTGGGTTACATCGAACTGGATCTCA
ACAGCGGTAAGATCCTTGAGAGTTTTCGCCCCGAAGAACGTTTTCCAATGATGAGCACTTTTAAAGTTCT
GCTATGTGGCGCGGTATTATCCCGTATTGACGCCGGGCAAGAGCAACTCGGTCGCCGCATACACTATTCT
CAGAATGACTTGGTTGAGTACTCACCAGTCACAGAAAAGCATCTTACGGATGGCATGACAGTAAGAGAAT
TATGCAGTGCTGCCATAACCATGAGTGATAACACTGCGGCCAACTTACTTCTGACAACGATCGGAGGACC
GAAGGAGCTAACCGCTTTTTTGCACAACATGGGGGATCATGTAACTCGCCTTGATCGTTGGGAACCGGAG
CTGAATGAAGCCATACCAAACGACGAGCGTGACACCACGATGCCTGTAGCAATGGCAACAACGTTGCGCA
AACTATTAACTGGCGAACTACTTACTCTAGCTTCCCGGCAACAATTAATAGACTGGATGGAGGCGGATAA
AGTTGCAGGACCACTTCTGCGCTCGGCCCTTCCGGCTGGCTGGTTTATTGCTGATAAATCTGGAGCCGGT
GAGCGTGGGTCTCGCGGTATCATTGCAGTACTGGGGCCAGATGGTAAGCCCTCCCGTATCGTAGTTATCT
ACACGACGGGGAGTCAGGCAACTATGGATGAACGAAATAGACAGATCGCTGAGATAGGTGCCTCACTGAT
TAAGCATTGGTAACTGTCAGACCAAGTTTACTCATATATACTTTAGATTGATTTAAAACTTCATTTTTAA
TTTAAAAGGATCTAGGTGAAGATCCTTTTTGATAATCTCATGCCATAACTTCGTATAATGTATGCTATAC
GAAGTTATGGCATGACCAAAATCCCTTAACGTGAGTTTTCGTTCCACTGAGCGTCAGACCCCGTAGAAAA
GATCAAAGGATCTTC
Features (pLannotate 1.2.2; 27 found; start..end, strand, type, name):
      1..589     +  rep_origin     ori: high-copy-number ColE1/pMB1/pBR322/pUC origin of replication
    665..785     +  rep_origin     RSF ori (fragment): Plasmids containing the RSF 1030 origin of replication can be propagated in E. coli cells that contain additional plasmids with compatible origins.
    787..840     +  CDS            lacI (fragment): lac repressor; lacI; The lac repressor binds to the lac operator to inhibit transcription in E. coli. This inhibition can be relieved by adding lactose or isopropyl-β-D-thiogalactopyranoside (IPTG).
    856..953     -  promoter       AmpR promoter: bla
   1066..1096    +  promoter       lac UV5 promoter: E. coli lac promoter with an "up" mutation
   1104..1120    +  protein_bind   lac operator: The lac repressor binds to the lac operator to inhibit transcription in E. coli. This inhibition can be relieved by adding lactose or isopropyl-β-D-thiogalactopyranoside (IPTG). lac repressor encoded by lacI
   1150..1453    +  enhancer       CMV enhancer: human cytomegalovirus immediate early enhancer
   1454..1657    +  promoter       CMV promoter: human cytomegalovirus (CMV) immediate early promoter
   1751..1767    +  promoter       SV40 promoter (fragment): SV40 early promoter
   1773..1791    +  promoter       SP6 promoter: promoter for bacteriophage SP6 RNA polymerase
   1844..2560    +  CDS            moxGFP: moxGFP is a basic (constitutively fluorescent) green fluorescent protein published in 2015, derived from Aequorea victoria. It is reported to be a rapidly-maturing monomer.
   2575..3291    +  CDS            EBFP2: EBFP2 is a basic (constitutively fluorescent) blue fluorescent protein published in 2007, derived from Aequorea victoria. It is reported to be a rapidly-maturing monomer with moderate acid sensitivity.
   3329..3880    +  misc_feature   IRES: internal ribosome entry site (IRES) of the encephalomyocarditis virus (EMCV)
   3892..4599    +  CDS            mCherry: mCherry is a basic (constitutively fluorescent) red fluorescent protein published in 2004, derived from Discosoma sp.. It is reported to be a very rapidly-maturing monomer with low acid sensitivity.
   4657..4675    -  promoter       T7 promoter: promoter for bacteriophage T7 RNA polymerase
   4689..4803    +  intron         large T intron (fragment): SV40 (simian virus 40) large T antigen intron
   4877..4902    +  intron         small t intron (fragment): SV40 (simian virus 40) small t antigen intron
   4902..5039    +  CDS            large T antigen (fragment): large T antigen from SV40 (simian virus 40)
   5070..5658    +  misc_feature   WPRE: woodchuck hepatitis virus posttranscriptional regulatory element
   5678..6154    +  polyA_signal   hGH poly(A) signal: human growth hormone polyadenylation signal
   6169..6218    -  CDS            lacI (fragment): lac repressor; lacI; The lac repressor binds to the lac operator to inhibit transcription in E. coli. This inhibition can be relieved by adding lactose or isopropyl-β-D-thiogalactopyranoside (IPTG).
   6218..6285    +  CDS            lacZα (fragment): LacZα fragment of β-galactosidase; lacZ fragment
   6290..6744    +  rep_origin     f1 ori (sequence partly withheld): f1 bacteriophage origin of replication; arrow indicates direction of (+) strand synthesis
   6770..6826    +  promoter       AmpR promoter (fragment): bla
   6979..7030    +  promoter       AmpR promoter (fragment): bla
   7031..7891    +  CDS            AmpR: β-lactamase; bla; confers resistance to ampicillin, carbenicillin, and related antibiotics
   7993..8026    -  protein_bind   loxP: Cre-mediated recombination occurs in the 8-bp core sequence (GCATACAT). Cre recombinase
