[The description below was written by a language model from this plasmid's Addgene catalogue record and pLannotate feature annotations shown in this document.]
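Description:
pCMV-SEMPER_CCC-msfGFP[r5M]_ACC-mEBFP2_IRES-mCherry is an 8.1 kb mammalian expression plasmid built on a CMV Sport backbone. It is maintained in E. coli at high copy through a ColE1/pUC-type origin and selected with ampicillin via the β-lactamase gene. An f1 origin is also present. The annotation also picks up short fragments of lacI, lacZα and an RSF origin, a lac UV5 promoter and operator, flanking SP6 and T7 phage promoters and a single loxP site. These look like backbone remnants, and the record assigns them no role.

The payload is a synthetic polycistronic reporter transcript driven by the CMV enhancer and promoter. Three fluorescent protein reading frames lie in series: a green protein (msfGFP[r5M], matched by the annotation software to the related moxGFP), the blue protein mEBFP2 beginning only a few bases downstream, and mCherry placed behind an EMCV IRES. The transcript ends with SV40 intron and large T fragments, a WPRE that enhances mRNA expression, and the human growth hormone polyadenylation signal.

The construct belongs to the SEMPER system, which uses eukaryotic ribosomes to express several proteins from one mRNA at tunable ratios. The "CCC" and "ACC" labels most plausibly denote the trinucleotides placed just upstream of each start codon to set initiation strength. A weak context on the first frame would let some scanning ribosomes bypass it and initiate at mEBFP2. "r5M" most likely marks removal of internal methionines from msfGFP, though the record does not define these terms. The IRES-driven mCherry is translated independently and could serve as a reference signal. The plasmid is suited to measuring green-to-blue expression ratios in transfected mammalian cells.
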