Addgene plasmid #221077: pCMV-SEMPER_CCC-msfGFP[r5M]_ACC-mEBFP2_IRES-mCherry
Depositing lab: Mikhail Shapiro. Publication: SEMPER: Stoichiometric expression of mRNA polycistrons by eukaryotic ribosomes for compact, ratio-tunable multi-gene expression. Duan M, Dev I, Lu A, Ayrapetyan G, You MY, Shapiro MG. Cell Syst. 2024 Jul 17;15(7):597-609.e4. doi: 10.1016/j.cels.2024.06.001. Epub 2024 Jul 5. PubMed 38971149.
Backbone
  Vector backbone: CMV Sport
  Vector type: Mammalian Expression
Growth in bacteria
  Bacterial resistance: Ampicillin, 100 μg/mL
  Growth temperature: 37°C
  Growth strain: NEB Stable
  Copy number: High Copy
Gene/Insert
  Gene/Insert name: CCC-msfGFP[r5M]_ACC-mEBFP2_IRES-mCherry
  Species: Synthetic
  Promoter: CMV
  Cloning method: Gibson Cloning
Terms and licenses: Academic/Nonprofit Terms; Industry Terms: Not Available to Industry
Depositor comments: This is a polycistronic expression insert. Please visit https://doi.org/10.1101/2023.05.26.541240 for bioRxiv preprint.
How to cite: pCMV-SEMPER_CCC-msfGFP[r5M]_ACC-mEBFP2_IRES-mCherry was a gift from Mikhail Shapiro (Addgene plasmid # 221077 ; http://n2t.net/addgene:221077 ; RRID:Addgene_221077)
